Addgene plasmid #122763: pAC10040_pLX-LZB_NpuDnaE(C)-mScarlet(insCys;76-232)-IRES-GFP
Purpose: Plasmid 40:Lentiviral vector encoding LZB_NpuDnaE(C)-mScarlet(insCys;76-232)and EGFP
Depositing lab: Albert Cheng. Publication: Split Selectable Markers. Jillette N, Du M, Cheng AW. bioRxiv 452979 10.1101/452979.
Backbone
  Vector backbone: pAC10095_pLX-DEST-IRES-EGFP (Addgene# 122815)
  Vector type: Mammalian Expression, Lentiviral
  Selectable markers: LZB_NpuDnaE(C)-mScarlet(insCys;76-232)
Growth in bacteria
  Bacterial resistance: Ampicillin, 100 μg/mL
  Growth temperature: 30°C
  Growth strain: NEB Stable
  Copy number: Unknown
Gene/Insert
  Gene/Insert name: LZB_NpuDnaE(C)-mScarlet(insCys;76-232)
  Species: Synthetic
  Cloning method: Gateway Cloning
  Sequencing primers: 5′ CMV-Forward; 3′ IRES-R
Terms and licenses: Academic/Nonprofit Terms; Industry Terms: Not Available to Industry
Depositor comments: Please visit https://www.biorxiv.org/content/10.1101/452979v2 for BioRxiv preprint.
How to cite: pAC10040_pLX-LZB_NpuDnaE(C)-mScarlet(insCys;76-232)-IRES-GFP was a gift from Albert Cheng (Addgene plasmid # 122763)
