[The description below was written by a language model from this plasmid's Addgene catalogue record and pLannotate feature annotations shown in this document.]
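Description:
pAC10040_pLX-LZB_NpuDnaE(C)-mScarlet(insCys;76-232)-IRES-GFP is a third-generation-style, self-inactivating HIV-1 lentiviral vector for mammalian expression, built by Gateway recombination into the pLX-DEST-IRES-EGFP destination backbone. It is propagated in E. coli through a high-copy ColE1/pUC origin with ampicillin resistance (AmpR). An f1 origin, an SV40 origin and remnants of lac/lacZα cloning elements are also annotated in the backbone. The viral portion comprises an RSV promoter fused to a truncated 5' LTR, the Ψ packaging signal with a gag fragment, the RRE, a cPPT/CTS, a WPRE and a ΔU3 3' LTR followed by an SV40 poly(A) signal. With this arrangement, genomic RNA can be made in packaging cells without Tat, and the integrated provirus lacks LTR promoter activity.

The payload sits between attB1 and attB2 sites downstream of a CMV enhancer/promoter. An hPGK promoter is also annotated just upstream of the cPPT, and the record does not explain its role. The synthetic insert encodes a leucine zipper (LZB) joined to the C-terminal half of the Npu DnaE split intein and the C-terminal fragment of mScarlet (residues 76–232, with an inserted cysteine). The annotation software recognises only the mScarlet fragment. A V5 tag is annotated after attB2, though the record does not say whether it is in frame with the insert. An EMCV IRES then drives EGFP from the same transcript, marking transduced cells. As part of a split selectable marker system, this half-marker should be non-fluorescent alone. A partner construct carrying the complementary N-terminal fragment would presumably allow protein trans-splicing to reconstitute intact mScarlet, so red fluorescence would report co-delivery of both vectors.
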