Features (pLannotate 1.2.2; 32 found; start..end, strand, type, name):
     65..368     +  enhancer       CMV enhancer: human cytomegalovirus immediate early enhancer
    369..572     +  promoter       CMV promoter: human cytomegalovirus (CMV) immediate early promoter
    595..619     +  protein_bind   attB1: mutant version of attB; recombination site for the Gateway® BP reaction BP Clonase™
    868..1338    +  CDS            mScarlet (fragment): mScarlet is a basic (constitutively fluorescent) red fluorescent protein published in 2016, derived from synthetic construct. It has moderate acid sensitivity.
   1357..1381    -  protein_bind   attB2: mutant version of attB; recombination site for the Gateway® BP reaction BP Clonase™
   1383..1424    +  CDS            V5 tag: epitope tag from simian virus 5
   1463..2023    +  misc_feature   IRES: internal ribosome entry site (IRES) of the encephalomyocarditis virus (EMCV)
   2026..2745    +  CDS            EGFP: the original enhanced GFP (Yang et al., 1996) mammalian codon-optimized
   2769..3357    +  misc_feature   WPRE: woodchuck hepatitis virus posttranscriptional regulatory element
   3408..3427    +  misc_feature   cPPT/CTS (fragment): central polypurine tract and central termination sequence of HIV-1
   3429..3662    +  LTR            3' LTR (ΔU3): self-inactivating 3' long terminal repeat (LTR) from HIV-1
   3740..3861    +  polyA_signal   SV40 poly(A) signal: SV40 polyadenylation signal
   3901..4036    +  rep_origin     SV40 ori: SV40 origin of replication
   4057..4075    -  promoter       T7 promoter: promoter for bacteriophage T7 RNA polymerase
   4083..4238    +  CDS            lacZα (fragment): LacZα fragment of β-galactosidase; lacZ fragment
   4243..4671    +  rep_origin     f1 ori (sequence partly withheld): f1 bacteriophage origin of replication; arrow indicates direction of (+) strand synthesis
   4724..4828    +  promoter       AmpR promoter: bla
   4829..5689    +  CDS            AmpR: β-lactamase; bla; confers resistance to ampicillin, carbenicillin, and related antibiotics
   5860..6448    +  rep_origin     ori: high-copy-number ColE1/pMB1/pBR322/pUC origin of replication
   6631..6723    +  CDS            lacI (fragment): lac repressor; lacI; The lac repressor binds to the lac operator to inhibit transcription in E. coli. This inhibition can be relieved by adding lactose or isopropyl-β-D-thiogalactopyranoside (IPTG).
   6736..6757    +  protein_bind   CAP binding site: CAP binding activates transcription in the presence of cAMP. E. coli catabolite activator protein
   6772..6802    +  promoter       lac promoter: promoter for the E. coli lac operon
   6810..6826    +  protein_bind   lac operator: The lac repressor binds to the lac operator to inhibit transcription in E. coli. This inhibition can be relieved by adding lactose or isopropyl-β-D-thiogalactopyranoside (IPTG). lac repressor encoded by lacI
   6871..6889    +  promoter       T3 promoter: promoter for bacteriophage T3 RNA polymerase
   6917..7143    +  promoter       RSV promoter: Rous sarcoma virus enhancer/promoter
   7144..7324    +  LTR            5' LTR (truncated): truncated 5' long terminal repeat (LTR) from HIV-1
   7371..7496    +  misc_feature   HIV-1 Ψ: packaging signal of human immunodeficiency virus type 1
   7480..7843    +  CDS            HIV-1 gag (fragment): gag protein from human immunodeficiency virus 1; gag
   7989..8222    +  misc_feature   RRE: The Rev response element (RRE) of HIV-1 allows for Rev-dependent mRNA export from the nucleus to the cytoplasm.
   8599..8625    +  CDS            Rev (fragment): human immunodeficiency virus 1 (HIV-1) Rev protein; rev; enhances nuclear export of unspliced and incompletely spliced viral mRNAs
   8626..9126    +  promoter       hPGK promoter: human phosphoglycerate kinase 1 promoter
   9188..9305    +  misc_feature   cPPT/CTS: central polypurine tract and central termination sequence of HIV-1
>Addgene plasmid #122763 | pAC10040_pLX-LZB_NpuDnaE(C)-mScarlet(insCys;76-232)-IRES-GFP | depositor full sequence | sequence record 234265 | pAC10040_pLX-LZB_NpuDnaE(C)-mScarlet(insCys;76-232)-IRES-GFP sequence 9357 bps
CCCGGGGTTATTAATAGTAATCAATTACGGGGTCATTAGTTCATAGCCCATATATGGAGTTCCGCGTTAC
ATAACTTACGGTAAATGGCCCGCCTGGCTGACCGCCCAACGACCCCCGCCCATTGACGTCAATAATGACG
TATGTTCCCATAGTAACGCCAATAGGGACTTTCCATTGACGTCAATGGGTGGAGTATTTACGGTAAACTG
CCCACTTGGCAGTACATCAAGTGTATCATATGCCAAGTACGCCCCCTATTGACGTCAATGACGGTAAATG
GCCCGCCTGGCATTATGCCCAGTACATGACCTTATGGGACTTTCCTACTTGGCAGTACATCTACGTATTA
GTCATCGCTATTACCATGGTGATGCGGTTTTGGCAGTACATCAATGGGCGTGGATAGCGGTTTGACTCAC
GGGGATTTCCAAGTCTCCACCCCATTGACGTCAATGGGAGTTTGTTTTGGCACCAAAATCAACGGGACTT
TCCAAAATGTCGTAACAACTCCGCCCCATTGACGCAAATGGGCGGTAGGCGTGTACGGTGGGAGGTCTAT
ATAAGCAGAGCTCTCTGGCTAACTGTCGGGATCAACAAGTTTGTACAAAAAAGCAGGCTCCGAATTCACC
GGTGCCGCCACCATGGCTCAACTGAAGAAGAAACTCCAGGCCAATAAGAAAGAACTGGCACAGCTGAAGT
GGAAGCTGCAGGCACTGAAAAAGAAGCTGGCACAGGGCGGAGGAGGCTCAGGCAGTATGATTAAGATCGC
TACGCGGAAGTACCTGGGGAAACAGAACGTCTACGACATAGGTGTGGAGCGCGATCACAACTTTGCTCTG
AAAAATGGATTTATCGCCAGCAACTGCCACCCCGCCGACATCCCCGACTACTATAAGCAGTCCTTCCCCG
AGGGCTTCAAGTGGGAGCGCGTGATGAACTTCGAGGACGGCGGCGCCGTGACCGTGACCCAGGACACCTC
CCTGGAGGACGGCACCCTGATCTACAAGGTGAAGCTCCGCGGCACCAACTTCCCTCCTGACGGCCCCGTA
ATGCAGAAGAAGACAATGGGCTGGGAAGCGTCCACCGAGCGGTTGTACCCCGAGGACGGCGTGCTGAAGG
GCGACATTAAGATGGCCCTGCGCCTGAAGGACGGCGGCCGCTACCTGGCGGACTTCAAGACCACCTACAA
GGCCAAGAAGCCCGTGCAGATGCCCGGCGCCTACAACGTCGACCGCAAGTTGGACATCACCTCCCACAAC
GAGGACTACACCGTGGTGGAACAGTACGAACGCTCCGAGGGCCGCCACTCCACCGGCGGCATGGACGAGC
TGTACAAGTGATTAATTAAGAATTCGACCCAGCTTTCTTGTACAAAGTGGTTGGTAAGCCTATCCCTAAC
CCTCTCCTCGGTCTCGATTCTACGTAGTAATGAGCTAGCAGTCTCGAGGTTAACGAATTCCGCCCCCCCC
CTAACGTTACTGGCCGAAGCCGCTTGGAATAAGGCCGGTGTGCGCTTGTCTATATGTTATTTTCCACCAT
ATTGCCGTCTTTTGGCAATGTGAGGGCCCGGAAACCTGGCCCTGTCTTCTTGACGAGCATTCCTAGGGGT
CTTTCCCCTCTCGCCAAAGGAATGCAAGGTCTGTTGAATGTCGTGAAGGAAGCAGTTCCTCTGGAAGCTT
CTTGAAGACAAACAACGTCTGTAGCGACCCTTTGCAGGCAGCGGAACCCCCCACCTGGCGACAGGTGCCC
CTGCGGCCAAAAGCCACGTGTATAAGATACACCTGCAAAGGCGGCACAACCCCAGTGCCACGTTGTGAGT
TGGATAGTTGTGGAAAGAGTCAAATGGCTCTCCTCAAGCGTATTCAACAAGGGGCTGAAGGATGCCCAGA
AGGTACCCCATTGTATGGGATCTGATCTGGGGCCTCGGTGCACATGCTTTACATGTGTTTAGTCGAGGTT
AAAAAAACGTCTAGGCCCCCCGAACCACGGGGACGTGGTTTTCCTTTGAAAAACACGATAATACCATGGT
GAGCAAGGGCGAGGAGCTGTTCACCGGGGTGGTGCCCATCCTGGTCGAGCTGGACGGCGACGTAAACGGC
CACAAGTTCAGCGTGTCCGGCGAGGGCGAGGGCGATGCCACCTACGGCAAGCTGACCCTGAAGTTCATCT
GCACCACCGGCAAGCTGCCCGTGCCCTGGCCCACCCTCGTGACCACCCTGACCTACGGCGTGCAGTGCTT
CAGCCGCTACCCCGACCACATGAAGCAGCACGACTTCTTCAAGTCCGCCATGCCCGAAGGCTACGTCCAG
GAGCGCACCATCTTCTTCAAGGACGACGGCAACTACAAGACCCGCGCCGAGGTGAAGTTCGAGGGCGACA
CCCTGGTGAACCGCATCGAGCTGAAGGGCATCGACTTCAAGGAGGACGGCAACATCCTGGGGCACAAGCT
GGAGTACAACTACAACAGCCACAACGTCTATATCATGGCCGACAAGCAGAAGAACGGCATCAAGGTGAAC
TTCAAGATCCGCCACAACATCGAGGACGGCAGCGTGCAGCTCGCCGACCACTACCAGCAGAACACCCCCA
TCGGCGACGGCCCCGTGCTGCTGCCCGACAACCACTACCTGAGCACCCAGTCCGCCCTGAGCAAAGACCC
CAACGAGAAGCGCGATCACATGGTCCTGCTGGAGTTCGTGACCGCCGCCGGGATCACTCTCGGCATGGAC
GAGCTGTACAAGTAACACCGGTGGCGCGTTAAGTCGACAATCAACCTCTGGATTACAAAATTTGTGAAAG
ATTGACTGGTATTCTTAACTATGTTGCTCCTTTTACGCTATGTGGATACGCTGCTTTAATGCCTTTGTAT
CATGCTATTGCTTCCCGTATGGCTTTCATTTTCTCCTCCTTGTATAAATCCTGGTTGCTGTCTCTTTATG
AGGAGTTGTGGCCCGTTGTCAGGCAACGTGGCGTGGTGTGCACTGTGTTTGCTGACGCAACCCCCACTGG
TTGGGGCATTGCCACCACCTGTCAGCTCCTTTCCGGGACTTTCGCTTTCCCCCTCCCTATTGCCACGGCG
GAACTCATCGCCGCCTGCCTTGCCCGCTGCTGGACAGGGGCTCGGCTGTTGGGCACTGACAATTCCGTGG
TGTTGTCGGGGAAATCATCGTCCTTTCCTTGGCTGCTCGCCTGTGTTGCCACCTGGATTCTGCGCGGGAC
GTCCTTCTGCTACGTCCCTTCGGCCCTCAATCCAGCGGACCTTCCTTCCCGCGGCCTGCTGCCGGCTCTG
CGGCCTCTTCCGCGTCTTCGCCTTCGCCCTCAGACGAGTCGGATCTCCCTTTGGGCCGCCTCCCCGCGTC
GACTTTAAGACCAATGACTTACAAGGCAGCTGTAGATCTTAGCCACTTTTTAAAAGAAAAGGGGGGACTG
GAAGGGCTAATTCACTCCCAACGAAGACAAGATCTGCTTTTTGCTTGTACTGGGTCTCTCTGGTTAGACC
AGATCTGAGCCTGGGAGCTCTCTGGCTAACTAGGGAACCCACTGCTTAAGCCTCAATAAAGCTTGCCTTG
AGTGCTTCAAGTAGTGTGTGCCCGTCTGTTGTGTGACTCTGGTAACTAGAGATCCCTCAGACCCTTTTAG
TCAGTGTGGAAAATCTCTAGCAGTACGTATAGTAGTTCATGTCATCTTATTATTCAGTATTTATAACTTG
CAAAGAAATGAATATCAGAGAGTGAGAGGAACTTGTTTATTGCAGCTTATAATGGTTACAAATAAAGCAA
TAGCATCACAAATTTCACAAATAAAGCATTTTTTTCACTGCATTCTAGTTGTGGTTTGTCCAAACTCATC
AATGTATCTTATCATGTCTGGCTCTAGCTATCCCGCCCCTAACTCCGCCCATCCCGCCCCTAACTCCGCC
CAGTTCCGCCCATTCTCCGCCCCATGGCTGACTAATTTTTTTTATTTATGCAGAGGCCGAGGCCGCCTCG
GCCTCTGAGCTATTCCAGAAGTAGTGAGGAGGCTTTTTTGGAGGCCTAGGGACGTACCCAATTCGCCCTA
TAGTGAGTCGTATTACGCGCGCTCACTGGCCGTCGTTTTACAACGTCGTGACTGGGAAAACCCTGGCGTT
ACCCAACTTAATCGCCTTGCAGCACATCCCCCTTTCGCCAGCTGGCGTAATAGCGAAGAGGCCCGCACCG
ATCGCCCTTCCCAACAGTTGCGCAGCCTGAATGGCGAATGGG
[124 nt withheld, positions 4243-4366]
C
[91 nt withheld, positions 4368-4458]
A
[49 nt withheld, positions 4460-4508]
CCTTTGACGTTGGAGTCCACGTTCTTT
[37 nt withheld, positions 4536-4572]
ACCCTATCTCGGTCTATTCTTTTGATTTATAAGGGATTTTGCCGATTTCGGCCTATTGGTTAAAAAATGA
GCTGATTTAACAAAAATTTAACGCGAATTTTAACAAAATATTAACGCTTACAATTTAGGTGGCACTTTTC
GGGGAAATGTGCGCGGAACCCCTATTTGTTTATTTTTCTAAATACATTCAAATATGTATCCGCTCATGAG
ACAATAACCCTGATAAATGCTTCAATAATATTGAAAAAGGAAGAGTATGAGTATTCAACATTTCCGTGTC
GCCCTTATTCCCTTTTTTGCGGCATTTTGCCTTCCTGTTTTTGCTCACCCAGAAACGCTGGTGAAAGTAA
AAGATGCTGAAGATCAGTTGGGTGCACGAGTGGGTTACATCGAACTGGATCTCAACAGCGGTAAGATCCT
TGAGAGTTTTCGCCCCGAAGAACGTTTTCCAATGATGAGCACTTTTAAAGTTCTGCTATGTGGCGCGGTA
TTATCCCGTATTGACGCCGGGCAAGAGCAACTCGGTCGCCGCATACACTATTCTCAGAATGACTTGGTTG
AGTACTCACCAGTCACAGAAAAGCATCTTACGGATGGCATGACAGTAAGAGAATTATGCAGTGCTGCCAT
AACCATGAGTGATAACACTGCGGCCAACTTACTTCTGACAACGATCGGAGGACCGAAGGAGCTAACCGCT
TTTTTGCACAACATGGGGGATCATGTAACTCGCCTTGATCGTTGGGAACCGGAGCTGAATGAAGCCATAC
CAAACGACGAGCGTGACACCACGATGCCTGTAGCAATGGCAACAACGTTGCGCAAACTATTAACTGGCGA
ACTACTTACTCTAGCTTCCCGGCAACAATTAATAGACTGGATGGAGGCGGATAAAGTTGCAGGACCACTT
CTGCGCTCGGCCCTTCCGGCTGGCTGGTTTATTGCTGATAAATCTGGAGCCGGTGAGCGTGGGTCTCGCG
GTATCATTGCAGCACTGGGGCCAGATGGTAAGCCCTCCCGTATCGTAGTTATCTACACGACGGGGAGTCA
GGCAACTATGGATGAACGAAATAGACAGATCGCTGAGATAGGTGCCTCACTGATTAAGCATTGGTAACTG
TCAGACCAAGTTTACTCATATATACTTTAGATTGATTTAAAACTTCATTTTTAATTTAAAAGGATCTAGG
TGAAGATCCTTTTTGATAATCTCATGACCAAAATCCCTTAACGTGAGTTTTCGTTCCACTGAGCGTCAGA
CCCCGTAGAAAAGATCAAAGGATCTTCTTGAGATCCTTTTTTTCTGCGCGTAATCTGCTGCTTGCAAACA
AAAAAACCACCGCTACCAGCGGTGGTTTGTTTGCCGGATCAAGAGCTACCAACTCTTTTTCCGAAGGTAA
CTGGCTTCAGCAGAGCGCAGATACCAAATACTGTTCTTCTAGTGTAGCCGTAGTTAGGCCACCACTTCAA
GAACTCTGTAGCACCGCCTACATACCTCGCTCTGCTAATCCTGTTACCAGTGGCTGCTGCCAGTGGCGAT
AAGTCGTGTCTTACCGGGTTGGACTCAAGACGATAGTTACCGGATAAGGCGCAGCGGTCGGGCTGAACGG
GGGGTTCGTGCACACAGCCCAGCTTGGAGCGAACGACCTACACCGAACTGAGATACCTACAGCGTGAGCT
ATGAGAAAGCGCCACGCTTCCCGAAGGGAGAAAGGCGGACAGGTATCCGGTAAGCGGCAGGGTCGGAACA
GGAGAGCGCACGAGGGAGCTTCCAGGGGGAAACGCCTGGTATCTTTATAGTCCTGTCGGGTTTCGCCACC
TCTGACTTGAGCGTCGATTTTTGTGATGCTCGTCAGGGGGGCGGAGCCTATGGAAAAACGCCAGCAACGC
GGCCTTTTTACGGTTCCTGGCCTTTTGCTGGCCTTTTGCTCACATGTTCTTTCCTGCGTTATCCCCTGAT
TCTGTGGATAACCGTATTACCGCCTTTGAGTGAGCTGATACCGCTCGCCGCAGCCGAACGACCGAGCGCA
GCGAGTCAGTGAGCGAGGAAGCGGAAGAGCGCCCAATACGCAAACCGCCTCTCCCCGCGCGTTGGCCGAT
TCATTAATGCAGCTGGCACGACAGGTTTCCCGACTGGAAAGCGGGCAGTGAGCGCAACGCAATTAATGTG
AGTTAGCTCACTCATTAGGCACCCCAGGCTTTACACTTTATGCTTCCGGCTCGTATGTTGTGTGGAATTG
TGAGCGGATAACAATTTCACACAGGAAACAGCTATGACCATGATTACGCCAAGCGCGCAATTAACCCTCA
CTAAAGGGAACAAAAGCTGGAGCTGCAAGCTTAATGTAGTCTTATGCAATACTCTTGTAGTCTTGCAACA
TGGTAACGATGAGTTAGCAACATGCCTTACAAGGAGAGAAAAAGCACCGTGCATGCCGATTGGTGGAAGT
AAGGTGGTACGATCGTGCCTTATTAGGAAGGCAACAGACGGGTCTGACATGGATTGGACGAACCACTGAA
TTGCCGCATTGCAGAGATATTGTATTTAAGTGCCTAGCTCGATACATAAACGGGTCTCTCTGGTTAGACC
AGATCTGAGCCTGGGAGCTCTCTGGCTAACTAGGGAACCCACTGCTTAAGCCTCAATAAAGCTTGCCTTG
AGTGCTTCAAGTAGTGTGTGCCCGTCTGTTGTGTGACTCTGGTAACTAGAGATCCCTCAGACCCTTTTAG
TCAGTGTGGAAAATCTCTAGCAGTGGCGCCCGAACAGGGACTTGAAAGCGAAAGGGAAACCAGAGGAGCT
CTCTCGACGCAGGACTCGGCTTGCTGAAGCGCGCACGGCAAGAGGCGAGGGGCGGCGACTGGTGAGTACG
CCAAAAATTTTGACTAGCGGAGGCTAGAAGGAGAGAGATGGGTGCGAGAGCGTCAGTATTAAGCGGGGGA
GAATTAGATCGCGATGGGAAAAAATTCGGTTAAGGCCAGGGGGAAAGAAAAAATATAAATTAAAACATAT
AGTATGGGCAAGCAGGGAGCTAGAACGATTCGCAGTTAATCCTGGCCTGTTAGAAACATCAGAAGGCTGT
AGACAAATACTGGGACAGCTACAACCATCCCTTCAGACAGGATCAGAAGAACTTAGATCATTATATAATA
CAGTAGCAACCCTCTATTGTGTGCATCAAAGGATAGAGATAAAAGACACCAAGGAAGCTTTAGACAAGAT
AGAGGAAGAGCAAAACAAAAGTAAGACCACCGCACAGCAAGCGGCCGCTGATCTTCAGACCTGGAGGAGG
AGATATGAGGGACAATTGGAGAAGTGAATTATATAAATATAAAGTAGTAAAAATTGAACCATTAGGAGTA
GCACCCACCAAGGCAAAGAGAAGAGTGGTGCAGAGAGAAAAAAGAGCAGTGGGAATAGGAGCTTTGTTCC
TTGGGTTCTTGGGAGCAGCAGGAAGCACTATGGGCGCAGCGTCAATGACGCTGACGGTACAGGCCAGACA
ATTATTGTCTGGTATAGTGCAGCAGCAGAACAATTTGCTGAGGGCTATTGAGGCGCAACAGCATCTGTTG
CAACTCACAGTCTGGGGCATCAAGCAGCTCCAGGCAAGAATCCTGGCTGTGGAAAGATACCTAAAGGATC
AACAGCTCCTGGGGATTTGGGGTTGCTCTGGAAAACTCATTTGCACCACTGCTGTGCCTTGGAATGCTAG
TTGGAGTAATAAATCTCTGGAACAGATTTGGAATCACACGACCTGGATGGAGTGGGACAGAGAAATTAAC
AATTACACAAGCTTAATACACTCCTTAATTGAAGAATCGCAAAACCAGCAAGAAAAGAATGAACAAGAAT
TATTGGAATTAGATAAATGGGCAAGTTTGTGGAATTGGTTTAACATAACAAATTGGCTGTGGTATATAAA
ATTATTCATAATGATAGTAGGAGGCTTGGTAGGTTTAAGAATAGTTTTTGCTGTACTTTCTATAGTGAAT
AGAGTTAGGCAGGGATATTCACCATTATCGTTTCAGACCCACCTCCCAACCCCGAGGGGACCCTTGCGCC
TTTTCCAAGGCAGCCCTGGGTTTGCGCAGGGACGCGGCTGCTCTGGGCGTGGTTCCGGGAAACGCAGCGG
CGCCGACCCTGGGTCTCGCACATTCTTCACGTCCGTTCGCAGCGTCACCCGGATCTTCGCCGCTACCCTT
GTGGGCCCCCCGGCGACGCTTCCTGCTCCGCCCCTAAGTCGGGAAGGTTCCTTGCGGTTCGCGGCGTGCC
GGACGTGACAAACGGAAGCCGCACGTCTCACTAGTACCCTCGCAGACGGACAGCGCCAGGGAGCAATGGC
AGCGCGCCGACCGCGATGGGCTGTGGCCAATAGCGGCTGCTCAGCAGGGCGCGCCGAGAGCAGCGGCCGG
GAAGGGGCGGTGCGGGAGGCGGGGTGTGGGGCGGTAGTGTGGGCCCTGTTCCTGCCCGCGCGGTGTTCCG
CATTCTGCAAGCCTCCGGAGCGCACGTCGGCAGTCGGCTCCCTCGTTGACCGAATCACCGACCTCTCTCC
CCAGGGGGTACCCAGCTGTCTAGAGAATTCTAGATCTTGAGACAAATGGCAGTATTCATCCACAATTTTA
AAAGAAAAGGGGGGATTGGGGGGTACAGTGCAGGGGAAAGAATAGTAGACATAATAGCAACAGACATACA
AACTAAAGAATTACAAAAACAAATTACAAAAATTCAAAATTTTCGGGTTTATTACAGGGACAGCAGAGAT
CCACTTTGGCGCCGGCTCGAGGGGG
